Addgene plasmid #218558: pLex307-UCOE-SFFV-puroR-MCP-MLLx3-HSF1
Purpose: Encodes SFFV promoter-driven MCP-MLLx3-HSF1 with an N-terminal bipartite SV40 NLS, along with puromycin resistance
Depositing lab: Alejandro Chavez. Depositing organization: Columbia University. Publication: Combinatorial protein engineering identifies potent CRISPR activators with reduced toxicity. Giddins M, Kratz AF, De Los Santos MB, Forget A, Tiwari R, Jang G, Blazejewski T, Qin C, Huang Y, Lao YH, Falconer T, Leong KW, Krogan N, Staller M, Wang H, Wei L, Chavez A. Nat Commun. 2025 Nov 20;16(1):11114. doi: 10.1038/s41467-025-65986-4. PubMed 41266370.
Backbone
  Vector backbone: pLex307
  Vector type: Mammalian Expression, Lentiviral
  Selectable markers: Puromycin
Growth in bacteria
  Bacterial resistance: Ampicillin, 100 μg/mL
  Growth temperature: 30°C
  Growth strain: NEB Stable
  Copy number: High Copy
Gene/Insert
  Gene/Insert name: MCP-MLLx3-HSF1
  Species: H. sapiens (human); MS2 bacteriophage
  Mutation: Cas9 mutations to make dCas9=D10A+D839A+H840A+N863A
  Tag / fusion protein: SV40NLS (N terminal on insert)
  Cloning method: Restriction Enzyme; 5′ cloning site unknown (unknown if destroyed)
Terms and licenses: Academic/Nonprofit Terms; Industry Terms: Not Available to Industry
How to cite: pLex307-UCOE-SFFV-puroR-MCP-MLLx3-HSF1 was a gift from Alejandro Chavez (Addgene plasmid # 218558 ; http://n2t.net/addgene:218558 ; RRID:Addgene_218558)
