[The description below was written by a language model from this plasmid's Addgene catalogue record and pLannotate feature annotations shown in this document.]
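Description:
pLex307-UCOE-SFFV-puroR-MCP-MLLx3-HSF1 is a third-generation, self-inactivating HIV-1 lentiviral transfer plasmid built on the pLex307 backbone for stable expression in mammalian cells. In bacteria it is maintained through a high-copy ColE1/pUC origin and ampicillin resistance (AmpR). An f1 origin and lac/T3/T7 cloning-vector remnants are also present. The viral portion comprises an RSV promoter fused to a truncated 5' LTR, the Ψ packaging signal with a partial gag sequence, the RRE for Rev-dependent nuclear export of the genomic RNA, a WPRE to boost transcript stability and expression, and a ΔU3 3' LTR followed by an SV40 polyadenylation signal and SV40 origin. The name indicates a UCOE (ubiquitous chromatin opening element, normally included to resist transgene silencing) upstream of the promoter. The feature table does not annotate it, although an unannotated stretch lies between the RRE/Rev region and the SFFV promoter.

The payload is a single SFFV promoter-driven open reading frame. Puromycin N-acetyltransferase comes first and is separated by a P2A peptide from the effector, so selection and effector expression are coupled on one transcript. The effector is the MS2 bacteriophage coat protein (MCP) fused to a human KMT2A/MLL-derived segment, which the name describes as three copies, and to the C-terminal activation domain of human HSF1. The record states that it carries an N-terminal bipartite SV40 NLS. A V5 tag is annotated just after the cassette. MCP binds MS2 RNA hairpins, so this fusion is meant to be recruited to MS2-modified guide RNAs as the activator component of a dCas9-based CRISPR activation system, in line with the associated work on engineered activators with reduced toxicity. The catalogue's mutation field lists dCas9 substitutions, but no Cas9 sequence is annotated, so dCas9 must presumably be supplied separately.
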