Features (pLannotate 1.2.2; 30 found; start..end, strand, type, name):
      4..45      +  CDS            V5 tag: epitope tag from simian virus 5
     96..684     +  misc_feature   WPRE: woodchuck hepatitis virus posttranscriptional regulatory element
    735..754     +  misc_feature   cPPT/CTS (fragment): central polypurine tract and central termination sequence of HIV-1
    756..989     +  LTR            3' LTR (ΔU3): self-inactivating 3' long terminal repeat (LTR) from HIV-1
   1067..1188    +  polyA_signal   SV40 poly(A) signal: SV40 polyadenylation signal
   1228..1363    +  rep_origin     SV40 ori: SV40 origin of replication
   1384..1402    -  promoter       T7 promoter: promoter for bacteriophage T7 RNA polymerase
   1410..1565    +  CDS            lacZα (fragment): LacZα fragment of β-galactosidase; lacZ fragment
   1570..1998    +  rep_origin     f1 ori (sequence partly withheld): f1 bacteriophage origin of replication; arrow indicates direction of (+) strand synthesis
   2051..2155    +  promoter       AmpR promoter: bla
   2156..3016    +  CDS            AmpR: β-lactamase; bla; confers resistance to ampicillin, carbenicillin, and related antibiotics
   3187..3775    +  rep_origin     ori: high-copy-number ColE1/pMB1/pBR322/pUC origin of replication
   3958..4050    +  CDS            lacI (fragment): lac repressor; lacI; The lac repressor binds to the lac operator to inhibit transcription in E. coli. This inhibition can be relieved by adding lactose or isopropyl-β-D-thiogalactopyranoside (IPTG).
   4063..4084    +  protein_bind   CAP binding site: CAP binding activates transcription in the presence of cAMP. E. coli catabolite activator protein
   4099..4129    +  promoter       lac promoter: promoter for the E. coli lac operon
   4137..4153    +  protein_bind   lac operator: The lac repressor binds to the lac operator to inhibit transcription in E. coli. This inhibition can be relieved by adding lactose or isopropyl-β-D-thiogalactopyranoside (IPTG). lac repressor encoded by lacI
   4198..4216    +  promoter       T3 promoter: promoter for bacteriophage T3 RNA polymerase
   4244..4470    +  promoter       RSV promoter: Rous sarcoma virus enhancer/promoter
   4471..4651    +  LTR            5' LTR (truncated): truncated 5' long terminal repeat (LTR) from HIV-1
   4698..4823    +  misc_feature   HIV-1 Ψ: packaging signal of human immunodeficiency virus type 1
   4807..5170    +  CDS            HIV-1 gag (fragment): gag protein from human immunodeficiency virus 1; gag
   5316..5549    +  misc_feature   RRE: The Rev response element (RRE) of HIV-1 allows for Rev-dependent mRNA export from the nucleus to the cytoplasm.
   5926..5952    +  CDS            Rev (fragment): human immunodeficiency virus 1 (HIV-1) Rev protein; rev; enhances nuclear export of unspliced and incompletely spliced viral mRNAs
   6639..7046    +  promoter       SFFV promoter: spleen focus-forming virus long terminal repeat (LTR) promoter
   7046..7075    +  promoter       SV40 promoter (fragment): SV40 early promoter
   7107..7703    +  CDS            PuroR (fragment): puromycin N-acetyltransferase; pac from Streptomyces; confers resistance to puromycin
   7716..7768    +  CDS            P2A (fragment): 2A peptide from porcine teschovirus-1 polyprotein Eukaryotic ribosomes fail to insert a peptide bond between the Gly and Pro residues, yielding separate polypeptides.
   7830..8177    +  CDS            CAPSD_BPMS2 (fragment): Experimental evidence at protein level: Swiss-Prot protein existence level 1. Acts as a translational repressor of viral replicase synthesis late in infection. This latter function is the result of capsid protein interaction with an RNA hairpin which contains the replicase ribosome-binding site. From Escherichia phage MS2 (Bacteriophage MS2).
   8247..8891    +  CDS            KMT2A (fragment): KMT2A_HUMAN - Also known as ALL1, CXXC7, HRX, HTRX, MLL, MLL1, TRX1. Experimental evidence at protein level: Swiss-Prot protein existence level 1. Histone methyltransferase that plays an essential role in early development and hematopoiesis (PubMed:15960975, PubMed:12453419, PubMed:15960975, PubMed:19556245, PubMed:19187761, PubMed:20677832, PubMed:21220120, PubMed:26886794). Catalytic subunit of the MLL1/MLL complex, a multiprotein complex that mediates both methylation of 'Lys- 4' of histone H3 (H3K4me) complex and acetylation of 'Lys-16' of histone H4 (H4K16ac) (PubMed:15960975, PubMed:1245
   8955..9326    +  CDS            HSF1: C-terminal activation domain from the human heat shock transcription factor HSF1
>Addgene plasmid #218558 | pLex307-UCOE-SFFV-puroR-MCP-MLLx3-HSF1 | addgene full sequence | sequence record 431931 | Addgene NGS Result
ATCGGTAAGCCTATCCCTAACCCTCTCCTCGGTCTCGATTCTACGTAGTAATGAACTAGTACCGGTTAAG
TCGACAATCAACGCGTTAAGTCGACAATCAACCTCTGGATTACAAAATTTGTGAAAGATTGACTGGTATT
CTTAACTATGTTGCTCCTTTTACGCTATGTGGATACGCTGCTTTAATGCCTTTGTATCATGCTATTGCTT
CCCGTATGGCTTTCATTTTCTCCTCCTTGTATAAATCCTGGTTGCTGTCTCTTTATGAGGAGTTGTGGCC
CGTTGTCAGGCAACGTGGCGTGGTGTGCACTGTGTTTGCTGACGCAACCCCCACTGGTTGGGGCATTGCC
ACCACCTGTCAGCTCCTTTCCGGGACTTTCGCTTTCCCCCTCCCTATTGCCACGGCGGAACTCATCGCCG
CCTGCCTTGCCCGCTGCTGGACAGGGGCTCGGCTGTTGGGCACTGACAATTCCGTGGTGTTGTCGGGGAA
ATCATCGTCCTTTCCTTGGCTGCTCGCCTGTGTTGCCACCTGGATTCTGCGCGGGACGTCCTTCTGCTAC
GTCCCTTCGGCCCTCAATCCAGCGGACCTTCCTTCCCGCGGCCTGCTGCCGGCTCTGCGGCCTCTTCCGC
GTCTTCGCCTTCGCCCTCAGACGAGTCGGATCTCCCTTTGGGCCGCCTCCCCGCGTCGACTTTAAGACCA
ATGACTTACAAGGCAGCTGTAGATCTTAGCCACTTTTTAAAAGAAAAGGGGGGACTGGAAGGGCTAATTC
ACTCCCAACGAAGACAAGATCTGCTTTTTGCTTGTACTGGGTCTCTCTGGTTAGACCAGATCTGAGCCTG
GGAGCTCTCTGGCTAACTAGGGAACCCACTGCTTAAGCCTCAATAAAGCTTGCCTTGAGTGCTTCAAGTA
GTGTGTGCCCGTCTGTTGTGTGACTCTGGTAACTAGAGATCCCTCAGACCCTTTTAGTCAGTGTGGAAAA
TCTCTAGCAGTACGTATAGTAGTTCATGTCATCTTATTATTCAGTATTTATAACTTGCAAAGAAATGAAT
ATCAGAGAGTGAGAGGAACTTGTTTATTGCAGCTTATAATGGTTACAAATAAAGCAATAGCATCACAAAT
TTCACAAATAAAGCATTTTTTTCACTGCATTCTAGTTGTGGTTTGTCCAAACTCATCAATGTATCTTATC
ATGTCTGGCTCTAGCTATCCCGCCCCTAACTCCGCCCATCCCGCCCCTAACTCCGCCCAGTTCCGCCCAT
TCTCCGCCCCATGGCTGACTAATTTTTTTTATTTATGCAGAGGCCGAGGCCGCCTCGGCCTCTGAGCTAT
TCCAGAAGTAGTGAGGAGGCTTTTTTGGAGGCCAAGGGACGTACCCAATTCGCCCTATAGTGAGTCGTAT
TACGCGCGCTCACTGGCCGTCGTTTTACAACGTCGTGACTGGGAAAACCCTGGCGTTACCCAACTTAATC
GCCTTGCAGCACATCCCCCTTTCGCCAGCTGGCGTAATAGCGAAGAGGCCCGCACCGATCGCCCTTCCCA
ACAGTTGCGCAGCCTGAATGGCGAATGGG
[124 nt withheld, positions 1570-1693]
C
[91 nt withheld, positions 1695-1785]
A
[49 nt withheld, positions 1787-1835]
CCTTTGACGTTGGAGTCCACGTTCTTT
[37 nt withheld, positions 1863-1899]
ACCCTATCTCGGTCTATTCTTTTGATTTATAAGGGATTTTGCCGATTTCGGCCTATTGGTTAAAAAATGA
GCTGATTTAACAAAAATTTAACGCGAATTTTAACAAAATATTAACGCTTACAATTTAGGTGGCACTTTTC
GGGGAAATGTGCGCGGAACCCCTATTTGTTTATTTTTCTAAATACATTCAAATATGTATCCGCTCATGAG
ACAATAACCCTGATAAATGCTTCAATAATATTGAAAAAGGAAGAGTATGAGTATTCAACATTTCCGTGTC
GCCCTTATTCCCTTTTTTGCGGCATTTTGCCTTCCTGTTTTTGCTCACCCAGAAACGCTGGTGAAAGTAA
AAGATGCTGAAGATCAGTTGGGTGCACGAGTGGGTTACATCGAACTGGATCTCAACAGCGGTAAGATCCT
TGAGAGTTTTCGCCCCGAAGAACGTTTTCCAATGATGAGCACTTTTAAAGTTCTGCTATGTGGCGCGGTA
TTATCCCGTATTGACGCCGGGCAAGAGCAACTCGGTCGCCGCATACACTATTCTCAGAATGACTTGGTTG
AGTACTCACCAGTCACAGAAAAGCATCTTACGGATGGCATGACAGTAAGAGAATTATGCAGTGCTGCCAT
AACCATGAGTGATAACACTGCGGCCAACTTACTTCTGACAACGATCGGAGGACCGAAGGAGCTAACCGCT
TTTTTGCACAACATGGGGGATCATGTAACTCGCCTTGATCGTTGGGAACCGGAGCTGAATGAAGCCATAC
CAAACGACGAGCGTGACACCACGATGCCTGTAGCAATGGCAACAACGTTGCGCAAACTATTAACTGGCGA
ACTACTTACTCTAGCTTCCCGGCAACAATTAATAGACTGGATGGAGGCGGATAAAGTTGCAGGACCACTT
CTGCGCTCGGCCCTTCCGGCTGGCTGGTTTATTGCTGATAAATCTGGAGCCGGTGAGCGTGGGTCTCGCG
GTATCATTGCAGCACTGGGGCCAGATGGTAAGCCCTCCCGTATCGTAGTTATCTACACGACGGGGAGTCA
GGCAACTATGGATGAACGAAATAGACAGATCGCTGAGATAGGTGCCTCACTGATTAAGCATTGGTAACTG
TCAGACCAAGTTTACTCATATATACTTTAGATTGATTTAAAACTTCATTTTTAATTTAAAAGGATCTAGG
TGAAGATCCTTTTTGATAATCTCATGACCAAAATCCCTTAACGTGAGTTTTCGTTCCACTGAGCGTCAGA
CCCCGTAGAAAAGATCAAAGGATCTTCTTGAGATCCTTTTTTTCTGCGCGTAATCTGCTGCTTGCAAACA
AAAAAACCACCGCTACCAGCGGTGGTTTGTTTGCCGGATCAAGAGCTACCAACTCTTTTTCCGAAGGTAA
CTGGCTTCAGCAGAGCGCAGATACCAAATACTGTTCTTCTAGTGTAGCCGTAGTTAGGCCACCACTTCAA
GAACTCTGTAGCACCGCCTACATACCTCGCTCTGCTAATCCTGTTACCAGTGGCTGCTGCCAGTGGCGAT
AAGTCGTGTCTTACCGGGTTGGACTCAAGACGATAGTTACCGGATAAGGCGCAGCGGTCGGGCTGAACGG
GGGGTTCGTGCACACAGCCCAGCTTGGAGCGAACGACCTACACCGAACTGAGATACCTACAGCGTGAGCT
ATGAGAAAGCGCCACGCTTCCCGAAGGGAGAAAGGCGGACAGGTATCCGGTAAGCGGCAGGGTCGGAACA
GGAGAGCGCACGAGGGAGCTTCCAGGGGGAAACGCCTGGTATCTTTATAGTCCTGTCGGGTTTCGCCACC
TCTGACTTGAGCGTCGATTTTTGTGATGCTCGTCAGGGGGGCGGAGCCTATGGAAAAACGCCAGCAACGC
GGCCTTTTTACGGTTCCTGGCCTTTTGCTGGCCTTTTGCTCACATGTTCTTTCCTGCGTTATCCCCTGAT
TCTGTGGATAACCGTATTACCGCCTTTGAGTGAGCTGATACCGCTCGCCGCAGCCGAACGACCGAGCGCA
GCGAGTCAGTGAGCGAGGAAGCGGAAGAGCGCCCAATACGCAAACCGCCTCTCCCCGCGCGTTGGCCGAT
TCATTAATGCAGCTGGCACGACAGGTTTCCCGACTGGAAAGCGGGCAGTGAGCGCAACGCAATTAATGTG
AGTTAGCTCACTCATTAGGCACCCCAGGCTTTACACTTTATGCTTCCGGCTCGTATGTTGTGTGGAATTG
TGAGCGGATAACAATTTCACACAGGAAACAGCTATGACCATGATTACGCCAAGCGCGCAATTAACCCTCA
CTAAAGGGAACAAAAGCTGGAGCTGCAAGCTTAATGTAGTCTTATGCAATACTCTTGTAGTCTTGCAACA
TGGTAACGATGAGTTAGCAACATGCCTTACAAGGAGAGAAAAAGCACCGTGCATGCCGATTGGTGGAAGT
AAGGTGGTACGATCGTGCCTTATTAGGAAGGCAACAGACGGGTCTGACATGGATTGGACGAACCACTGAA
TTGCCGCATTGCAGAGATATTGTATTTAAGTGCCTAGCTCGATACATAAACGGGTCTCTCTGGTTAGACC
AGATCTGAGCCTGGGAGCTCTCTGGCTAACTAGGGAACCCACTGCTTAAGCCTCAATAAAGCTTGCCTTG
AGTGCTTCAAGTAGTGTGTGCCCGTCTGTTGTGTGACTCTGGTAACTAGAGATCCCTCAGACCCTTTTAG
TCAGTGTGGAAAATCTCTAGCAGTGGCGCCCGAACAGGGACTTGAAAGCGAAAGGGAAACCAGAGGAGCT
CTCTCGACGCAGGACTCGGCTTGCTGAAGCGCGCACGGCAAGAGGCGAGGGGCGGCGACTGGTGAGTACG
CCAAAAATTTTGACTAGCGGAGGCTAGAAGGAGAGAGATGGGTGCGAGAGCGTCAGTATTAAGCGGGGGA
GAATTAGATCGCGATGGGAAAAAATTCGGTTAAGGCCAGGGGGAAAGAAAAAATATAAATTAAAACATAT
AGTATGGGCAAGCAGGGAGCTAGAACGATTCGCAGTTAATCCTGGCCTGTTAGAAACATCAGAAGGCTGT
AGACAAATACTGGGACAGCTACAACCATCCCTTCAGACAGGATCAGAAGAACTTAGATCATTATATAATA
CAGTAGCAACCCTCTATTGTGTGCATCAAAGGATAGAGATAAAAGACACCAAGGAAGCTTTAGACAAGAT
AGAGGAAGAGCAAAACAAAAGTAAGACCACCGCACAGCAAGCGGCCGCTGATCTTCAGACCTGGAGGAGG
AGATATGAGGGACAATTGGAGAAGTGAATTATATAAATATAAAGTAGTAAAAATTGAACCATTAGGAGTA
GCACCCACCAAGGCAAAGAGAAGAGTGGTGCAGAGAGAAAAAAGAGCAGTGGGAATAGGAGCTTTGTTCC
TTGGGTTCTTGGGAGCAGCAGGAAGCACTATGGGCGCAGCGTCAATGACGCTGACGGTACAGGCCAGACA
ATTATTGTCTGGTATAGTGCAGCAGCAGAACAATTTGCTGAGGGCTATTGAGGCGCAACAGCATCTGTTG
CAACTCACAGTCTGGGGCATCAAGCAGCTCCAGGCAAGAATCCTGGCTGTGGAAAGATACCTAAAGGATC
AACAGCTCCTGGGGATTTGGGGTTGCTCTGGAAAACTCATTTGCACCACTGCTGTGCCTTGGAATGCTAG
TTGGAGTAATAAATCTCTGGAACAGATTTGGAATCACACGACCTGGATGGAGTGGGACAGAGAAATTAAC
AATTACACAAGCTTAATACACTCCTTAATTGAAGAATCGCAAAACCAGCAAGAAAAGAATGAACAAGAAT
TATTGGAATTAGATAAATGGGCAAGTTTGTGGAATTGGTTTAACATAACAAATTGGCTGTGGTATATAAA
ATTATTCATAATGATAGTAGGAGGCTTGGTAGGTTTAAGAATAGTTTTTGCTGTACTTTCTATAGTGAAT
AGAGTTAGGCAGGGATATTCACCATTATCGTTTCAGACCCACCTCCCAACCCCGAGGGGACCCATGCAGG
GAGGTGGTCCCTGCAGTTACGCCAATGATAACCCCCGCCAGAAAAATCTTAGTAGCCTTCCCTTTTTGTT
TTCCGTGCCCCAACTCGGCGGATTGACTCGGCCCCTTCCGGAAACACCCGAATCAACTTCTAGTCAAATT
ATTGTTCACGCCGCAATGACCCACCCCTGGCCCGCGTCTGTGGAACTGACCCCTGGTCTACAGGAGAGTT
CGCTGCTGAAAGTGGTCCCAAAGGGGTACTAGTTTTTAAGCTCCCAACTCCCCCTCCCCCAGCGTCTGGA
GGATTCCACACCCTCGCACCGCAGGGGCGAGGAAGTGGGCGGAGTCCGGTTTTGGCGCCAGCCGCTGAGG
CTGCCAAGCAGAAAAGCCACCGCTGAGGAGACTCCGGTCACTGTCCTCGCCCCGCCTCCCCCTTCCCTCC
CCTTGGGGACCACCGGGCGCCACGCCGCGAACGGTAAGTGCCGCGGTCGTCGGCGCCTCCGCCCTCCCCG
TAGGGCCCCAATTCCCAGCGGGCGCGGCGCGCGGCCCCGCGCGCAGCTCCCGGCTCCCTCCCCCTTCGGA
TGTGGCTTGAGCTGTAGGCGCGGAGTCCTGCAGCCCCGATAAAATAAAAGATTTTATTTAGTCTCCAGAA
AAAGGGGGGAATGAAAGACCCCACCTGTAGGTTTGGCAAGCTAGCTGCAGTAACGCCATTTTGCAAGGCA
TGGAAAAATACCAAACCAAGAATAGAGAAGTTCAGATCAAGGGCGGGTACATGAAAATAGCTAACGTTGG
GCCAAACAGGATATCTGCGGTGAGCAGTTTCGGCCCCGGCCCGGGGCCAAGAACAGATGGTCACCGCAGT
TTCGGCCCCGGCCCGAGGCCAAGAACAGATGGTCCCCAGATATGGCCCAACCCTCAGCAGTTTCTTAAGA
CCCATCAGATGTTTCCAGGCTCCCCCAAGGACCTGAAATGACCCTGCGCCTTATTTGAATTAACCAATCA
GCCTGCTTCTCGCTTCTGTTCGCGCGCTTCTGCTTCCCGAGCTCTATAAAAGAGCTCACAACCCCTCACT
CGGCGCGCCAGTCCTCCGACAGACTGAGTCGCCCGGGGCTTTTTTGGAGGACTAGGCTTTTGCAAAAAGC
TTTCTAGAGGTACCACCGGAGCTTACCATGACCGAGTACAAGCCCACGGTGCGCCTCGCCACCCGCGACG
ACGTCCCCAGGGCCGTACGCACCCTCGCCGCCGCGTTCGCCGACTACCCCGCCACGCGCCACACCGTCGA
TCCGGACCGCCACATCGAGCGGGTCACCGAGCTGCAAGAACTCTTCCTCACGCGCGTCGGGCTCGACATC
GGCAAGGTGTGGGTCGCGGACGACGGCGCCGCCGTGGCGGTCTGGACCACGCCGGAGAGCGTCGAAGCGG
GGGCGGTGTTCGCCGAGATCGGCCCGCGCATGGCCGAGTTGAGCGGTTCCCGGCTGGCCGCGCAGCAACA
GATGGAAGGCCTCCTGGCGCCGCACCGGCCCAAGGAGCCCGCGTGGTTCCTGGCCACCGTCGGCGTCTCG
CCCGACCACCAGGGCAAGGGTCTGGGCAGCGCCGTCGTGCTCCCCGGAGTGGAGGCGGCCGAGCGCGCCG
GGGTGCCCGCCTTCCTGGAGACCTCCGCGCCCCGCAACCTCCCCTTCTACGAGCGGCTCGGCTTCACCGT
CACCGCCGACGTCGAGGTGCCCGAAGGACCGCGCACCTGGTGCATGACCCGCAAGCCCGGTGCCAGTGGA
TCCGGAGCCACGAACTTCTCTCTGTTAAAGCAAGCAGGAGATGTTGAAGAAAACCCCGGGCCTATGAAAC
GGACAGCGGACGGTAGCGAGTTTGAGAGTCCGAAGAAAAAGAGGAAAGTAGCTTCTAACTTTACTCAGTT
CGTTCTCGTCGACAATGGCGGAACTGGCGACGTGACTGTCGCCCCAAGCAACTTCGCTAACGGGATCGCT
GAATGGATCAGCTCTAACTCGCGTTCACAGGCTTACAAAGTAACCTGTAGCGTTCGTCAGAGCTCTGCGC
AGAATCGCAAATACACCATCAAAGTCGAGGTGCCTAAAGGCGCCTGGCGTTCGTACTTAAATATGGAACT
AACCATTCCAATTTTCGCCACGAATTCCGACTGCGAGCTTATTGTTAAGGCAATGCAAGGTCTCCTAAAA
GATGGAAACCCGATTCCCTCAGCAATCGCAGCAAACTCCGGCATCTACGAGGCCTCGGGAGGTGGTTCGG
GTGGCTCTGGATCAGGATCCGCTGTACGGTCGGGTGGCTCTGGATCACTCAAGAGTGACTCTGACAATAA
TAATTCCGATGATTGCGGAAACATTCTCCCTGCTGACATCATGGACTTCGTACTCAAGAATACTCCTAGC
ATGCAAGCCCTGGGTGAATCTCCAGAGTCCTCAAGTTCTGAGCTGTTGAACCTTGGGGAAGGACTCGGTC
TCGAGAGCCTTCAAGCCGAATTTCAGCACACAGGTGGTAGGTACGAGGCAGCCGCAAAGGAAGCAGCTGC
AAAATTGAAAAGCGATAGTGACAATAATAATAGTGATGATTGCGGTAACATTTTGCCAGCAGACATTATG
GACTTTGTCCTGAAAAATACCCCGAGTATGCAGGCCCTGGGAGAAAGCCCCGAATCTAGCAGTTCCGAAT
TGTTGAACCTCGGAGAGGGTCTTGGACTGGAGTCCCTCCAGGCGGAATTTCAACATACGGGCGGACGATA
TGAAGCGGCAGCTAAAGAAGCAGCTGCCAAGTTGAAATCAGACAGTGATAATAATAACAGCGATGACTGC
GGGAACATCTTGCCTGCCGACATTATGGATTTTGTCCTCAAAAACACCCCATCTATGCAGGCCTTGGGAG
AATCTCCAGAGAGTTCCTCCTCAGAACTTTTGAATCTGGGAGAGGGCCTCGGGCTTGAGAGTCTGCAGGC
TGAATTTCAACACACTGGCGGTAGGTATGGTGTACGGTCGGGTGGCTCTGGATCAGGCTTCAGCGTGGAC
ACCAGTGCCCTGCTGGACCTGTTCAGCCCCTCGGTGACCGTGCCCGACATGAGCCTGCCTGACCTTGACA
GCAGCCTGGCCAGTATCCAAGAGCTCCTGTCTCCCCAGGAGCCCCCCAGGCCTCCCGAGGCAGAGAACAG
CAGCCCGGATTCAGGGAAGCAGCTGGTGCACTACACAGCGCAGCCGCTGTTCCTGCTGGACCCCGGCTCC
GTGGACACCGGGAGCAACGACCTGCCGGTGCTGTTTGAGCTGGGAGAGGGCTCCTACTTCTCCGAAGGGG
ACGGCTTCGCCGAGGACCCCACCATCTCCCTGCTGACAGGCTCGGAGCCTCCCAAAGCCAAGGACCCCAC
TGTCTCCGGTGTACAGTGATAACCTCCTAGGGCTCGAGATAACACTGCTAGGCAATCATTAGCCCCCCGC
TAGGGCCCGTAAAAACACTGCTAGGCAATCATTAGAGTCACGCTAGG
